Addgene plasmid #69545: tetO-GFPnls-mPGK-rtTA-IRES-Puro
Purpose: Tet-On system expressing GFP tagged with 2x nuclear localization signals.
Depositing lab: Charles Gersbach. Depositing organization: Duke University.
Backbone
  Vector backbone: pRRL
  Total vector size (bp): 10050
  Vector type: Lentiviral
  Selectable markers: Puromycin
Growth in bacteria
  Bacterial resistance: Ampicillin, 100 μg/mL
  Growth temperature: 37°C
  Growth strain: Stbl3
  Copy number: Unknown
Gene/Insert
  Gene/Insert name: eGFP (alt name: Enhanced green fluorescent protein)
  Species: Synthetic
  Tag / fusion protein: 2x nuclear localization sequence (C terminal on insert); T2A "skipping" peptide (N terminal on insert)
Terms and licenses: Academic/Nonprofit Terms; Industry Terms: Not Available to Industry
How to cite: tetO-GFPnls-mPGK-rtTA-IRES-Puro was a gift from Charles Gersbach (Addgene plasmid # 69545 ; http://n2t.net/addgene:69545 ; RRID:Addgene_69545)
