[The description below was written by a language model from this plasmid's Addgene catalogue record and pLannotate feature annotations shown in this document.]
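Description:
tetO-GFPnls-mPGK-rtTA-IRES-Puro is a roughly 10 kb self-inactivating HIV-1 lentiviral transfer plasmid on the pRRL backbone that carries a complete, single-vector Tet-On system driving a nuclear-localized EGFP reporter. It is propagated in E. coli through a high-copy ColE1/pUC origin with ampicillin selection (β-lactamase), and the backbone also contains f1 and SV40 origins and residual lac/T7/T3 cloning-vector elements. Viral genomic RNA is transcribed from a chimeric RSV promoter fused to a truncated 5' LTR. It carries the Ψ packaging signal with a partial gag sequence, the RRE for Rev-dependent nuclear export, the cPPT/CTS, a WPRE to enhance transcript expression, and a ΔU3 3' LTR that inactivates the LTR promoter after integration, followed by an SV40 polyadenylation signal.

The payload consists of two cassettes in the same orientation. In the first, a tetracycline response element with seven tetO repeats joined to a minimal CMV promoter controls EGFP, which the catalogue entry describes as carrying two C-terminal nuclear localization signals and an N-terminal T2A peptide. The T2A and multiple cloning site fragments upstream of EGFP suggest a position where another coding sequence could be co-expressed, although the record does not say so. In the second, a PGK promoter constitutively expresses rtTA-Advanced, followed by an EMCV IRES and the puromycin N-acetyltransferase gene. The plasmid name indicates a mouse PGK promoter, whereas the automated annotation labels it human PGK. Transduced cells can therefore be selected with puromycin, and doxycycline or tetracycline allows rtTA to bind the response element and switch on nuclear GFP. This makes the construct useful as an inducible reporter or as a control for Tet-On lentiviral expression.
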