Features (pLannotate 1.2.2; 32 found; start..end, strand, type, name):
     39..627     +  misc_feature   WPRE: woodchuck hepatitis virus posttranscriptional regulatory element
    644..712     +  CDS            nef (fragment): NEF_HV1Z2 - Experimental evidence at protein level: Swiss-Prot protein existence level 1. Extracellular Nef protein targets CD4(+) T-lymphocytes for apoptosis by interacting with CXCR4 surface receptors. From Human immunodeficiency virus type 1 group M subtype D (isolate Z2/CDC-Z34) (HIV-1).
    714..947     +  LTR            3' LTR (ΔU3): self-inactivating 3' long terminal repeat (LTR) from HIV-1
   1019..1140    +  polyA_signal   SV40 poly(A) signal: SV40 polyadenylation signal
   1159..1294    +  rep_origin     SV40 ori: SV40 origin of replication
   1327..1345    -  promoter       T7 promoter: promoter for bacteriophage T7 RNA polymerase
   1353..1508    +  CDS            lacZα (fragment): LacZα fragment of β-galactosidase; lacZ fragment
   1516..1971    +  rep_origin     f1 ori (sequence partly withheld): f1 bacteriophage origin of replication; arrow indicates direction of (+) strand synthesis
   2000..2104    +  promoter       AmpR promoter: bla
   2105..2965    +  CDS            AmpR: β-lactamase; bla; confers resistance to ampicillin, carbenicillin, and related antibiotics
   3136..3724    +  rep_origin     ori: high-copy-number ColE1/pMB1/pBR322/pUC origin of replication
   3907..3999    +  CDS            lacI (fragment): lac repressor; lacI; The lac repressor binds to the lac operator to inhibit transcription in E. coli. This inhibition can be relieved by adding lactose or isopropyl-β-D-thiogalactopyranoside (IPTG).
   4012..4033    +  protein_bind   CAP binding site: CAP binding activates transcription in the presence of cAMP. E. coli catabolite activator protein
   4048..4078    +  promoter       lac promoter: promoter for the E. coli lac operon
   4086..4102    +  protein_bind   lac operator: The lac repressor binds to the lac operator to inhibit transcription in E. coli. This inhibition can be relieved by adding lactose or isopropyl-β-D-thiogalactopyranoside (IPTG). lac repressor encoded by lacI
   4147..4165    +  promoter       T3 promoter: promoter for bacteriophage T3 RNA polymerase
   4193..4414    +  promoter       RSV promoter: Rous sarcoma virus enhancer/promoter
   4421..4601    +  LTR            5' LTR (truncated): truncated 5' long terminal repeat (LTR) from HIV-1
   4645..4770    +  misc_feature   HIV-1 Ψ: packaging signal of human immunodeficiency virus type 1
   4754..5117    +  CDS            HIV-1 gag (fragment): gag protein from human immunodeficiency virus 1; gag
   5212..5548    +  ncRNA          RRE: Accession: RF00036 - HIV Rev response element
   5873..5973    +  CDS            Rev (fragment): human immunodeficiency virus 1 (HIV-1) Rev protein; rev; enhances nuclear export of unspliced and incompletely spliced viral mRNAs
   5992..6109    +  misc_feature   cPPT/CTS: central polypurine tract and central termination sequence of HIV-1
   6142..6412    +  protein_bind   tetracycline response element: contains seven copies of the tetracycline operator tetO tetracycline repressor TetR
   6423..6440    +  misc_feature   MCS (fragment): pUC18/19 multiple cloning site
   6445..6483    +  promoter       minimal CMV promoter: human cytomegalovirus (CMV) immediate early promoter
   6577..6608    +  misc_feature   MCS (fragment): pUC18/19 multiple cloning site
   6688..7404    +  CDS            EGFP: EGFP is a basic (constitutively fluorescent) green fluorescent protein published in 1996, derived from Aequorea victoria. It is reported to be a rapidly-maturing weak dimer with moderate acid sensitivity.
   7504..8014    +  promoter       hPGK promoter: human phosphoglycerate kinase 1 promoter
   8053..8799    +  CDS            rtTA-Advanced: improved tetracycline-controlled transactivator In the Tet-On® system, rtTA-Advanced binds to the Tet-responsive element and stimulates transcription only in the presence of tetracycline or doxycycline.
   8955..9417    +  misc_feature   IRES: internal ribosome entry site (IRES) of the encephalomyocarditis virus (EMCV)
   9431..10030   +  CDS            PuroR: puromycin N-acetyltransferase; pac from Streptomyces alboniger; confers resistance to puromycin
>Addgene plasmid #69545 | tetO-GFPnls-mPGK-rtTA-IRES-Puro | depositor full sequence | sequence record 125605 | tetO-GFPnls-mPGK-rtTA-IRES-Puro sequence 10051 bps
CTAGCTTCTGCAGCACGTGTCTAGAAACGCTGGTCGACAATCAACCTCTGGATTACAAAATTTGTGAAAG
ATTGACTGGTATTCTTAACTATGTTGCTCCTTTTACGCTATGTGGATACGCTGCTTTAATGCCTTTGTAT
CATGCTATTGCTTCCCGTATGGCTTTCATTTTCTCCTCCTTGTATAAATCCTGGTTGCTGTCTCTTTATG
AGGAGTTGTGGCCCGTTGTCAGGCAACGTGGCGTGGTGTGCACTGTGTTTGCTGACGCAACCCCCACTGG
TTGGGGCATTGCCACCACCTGTCAGCTCCTTTCCGGGACTTTCGCTTTCCCCCTCCCTATTGCCACGGCG
GAACTCATCGCCGCCTGCCTTGCCCGCTGCTGGACAGGGGCTCGGCTGTTGGGCACTGACAATTCCGTGG
TGTTGTCGGGGAAGCTGACGTCCTTTCCATGGCTGCTCGCCTGTGTTGCCACCTGGATTCTGCGCGGGAC
GTCCTTCTGCTACGTCCCTTCGGCCCTCAATCCAGCGGACCTTCCTTCCCGCGGCCTGCTGCCGGCTCTG
CGGCCTCTTCCGCGTCTTCGCCTTCGCCCTCAGACGAGTCGGATCTCCCTTTGGGCCGCCTCCCCGCCTG
GAATTCGAGCTCGGTACCTTTAAGACCAATGACTTACAAGGCAGCTGTAGATCTTAGCCACTTTTTAAAA
GAAAAGGGGGGACTGGAAGGGCTAATTCACTCCCAACGAAGACAAGATCTGCTTTTTGCTTGTACTGGGT
CTCTCTGGTTAGACCAGATCTGAGCCTGGGAGCTCTCTGGCTAACTAGGGAACCCACTGCTTAAGCCTCA
ATAAAGCTTGCCTTGAGTGCTTCAAGTAGTGTGTGCCCGTCTGTTGTGTGACTCTGGTAACTAGAGATCC
CTCAGACCCTTTTAGTCAGTGTGGAAAATCTCTAGCAGTAGTAGTTCATGTCATCTTATTATTCAGTATT
TATAACTTGCAAAGAAATGAATATCAGAGAGTGAGAGGAACTTGTTTATTGCAGCTTATAATGGTTACAA
ATAAAGCAATAGCATCACAAATTTCACAAATAAAGCATTTTTTTCACTGCATTCTAGTTGTGGTTTGTCC
AAACTCATCAATGTATCTTATCATGTCTGGCTCTAGCTATCCCGCCCCTAACTCCGCCCAGTTCCGCCCA
TTCTCCGCCCCATGGCTGACTAATTTTTTTTATTTATGCAGAGGCCGAGGCCGCCTCGGCCTCTGAGCTA
TTCCAGAAGTAGTGAGGAGGCTTTTTTGGAGGCCTAGGCTTTTGCGTCGAGACGTACCCAATTCGCCCTA
TAGTGAGTCGTATTACGCGCGCTCACTGGCCGTCGTTTTACAACGTCGTGACTGGGAAAACCCTGGCGTT
ACCCAACTTAATCGCCTTGCAGCACATCCCCCTTTCGCCAGCTGGCGTAATAGCGAAGAGGCCCGCACCG
ATCGCCCTTCCCAACAGTTGCGCAGCCTGAATGGCGAATGGCGCG
[124 nt withheld, positions 1516-1639]
C
[91 nt withheld, positions 1641-1731]
A
[49 nt withheld, positions 1733-1781]
CCTTTGACGTTGGAGTCCACGTTCTTT
[37 nt withheld, positions 1809-1845]
ACCCTATCTCGGTCTATTCTTTTGATTTATAAGGGATTTTGCCGATTTCGGCCTATTGGTTAAAAAATGA
GCTGATTTAACAAAAATTTAACGCGAATTTTAACAAAATATTAACGTTTACAATTTCCCAGGTGGCACTT
TTCGGGGAAATGTGCGCGGAACCCCTATTTGTTTATTTTTCTAAATACATTCAAATATGTATCCGCTCAT
GAGACAATAACCCTGATAAATGCTTCAATAATATTGAAAAAGGAAGAGTATGAGTATTCAACATTTCCGT
GTCGCCCTTATTCCCTTTTTTGCGGCATTTTGCCTTCCTGTTTTTGCTCACCCAGAAACGCTGGTGAAAG
TAAAAGATGCTGAAGATCAGTTGGGTGCACGAGTGGGTTACATCGAACTGGATCTCAACAGCGGTAAGAT
CCTTGAGAGTTTTCGCCCCGAAGAACGTTTTCCAATGATGAGCACTTTTAAAGTTCTGCTATGTGGCGCG
GTATTATCCCGTATTGACGCCGGGCAAGAGCAACTCGGTCGCCGCATACACTATTCTCAGAATGACTTGG
TTGAGTACTCACCAGTCACAGAAAAGCATCTTACGGATGGCATGACAGTAAGAGAATTATGCAGTGCTGC
CATAACCATGAGTGATAACACTGCGGCCAACTTACTTCTGACAACGATCGGAGGACCGAAGGAGCTAACC
GCTTTTTTGCACAACATGGGGGATCATGTAACTCGCCTTGATCGTTGGGAACCGGAGCTGAATGAAGCCA
TACCAAACGACGAGCGTGACACCACGATGCCTGTAGCAATGGCAACAACGTTGCGCAAACTATTAACTGG
CGAACTACTTACTCTAGCTTCCCGGCAACAATTAATAGACTGGATGGAGGCGGATAAAGTTGCAGGACCA
CTTCTGCGCTCGGCCCTTCCGGCTGGCTGGTTTATTGCTGATAAATCTGGAGCCGGTGAGCGTGGGTCTC
GCGGTATCATTGCAGCACTGGGGCCAGATGGTAAGCCCTCCCGTATCGTAGTTATCTACACGACGGGGAG
TCAGGCAACTATGGATGAACGAAATAGACAGATCGCTGAGATAGGTGCCTCACTGATTAAGCATTGGTAA
CTGTCAGACCAAGTTTACTCATATATACTTTAGATTGATTTAAAACTTCATTTTTAATTTAAAAGGATCT
AGGTGAAGATCCTTTTTGATAATCTCATGACCAAAATCCCTTAACGTGAGTTTTCGTTCCACTGAGCGTC
AGACCCCGTAGAAAAGATCAAAGGATCTTCTTGAGATCCTTTTTTTCTGCGCGTAATCTGCTGCTTGCAA
ACAAAAAAACCACCGCTACCAGCGGTGGTTTGTTTGCCGGATCAAGAGCTACCAACTCTTTTTCCGAAGG
TAACTGGCTTCAGCAGAGCGCAGATACCAAATACTGTCCTTCTAGTGTAGCCGTAGTTAGGCCACCACTT
CAAGAACTCTGTAGCACCGCCTACATACCTCGCTCTGCTAATCCTGTTACCAGTGGCTGCTGCCAGTGGC
GATAAGTCGTGTCTTACCGGGTTGGACTCAAGACGATAGTTACCGGATAAGGCGCAGCGGTCGGGCTGAA
CGGGGGGTTCGTGCACACAGCCCAGCTTGGAGCGAACGACCTACACCGAACTGAGATACCTACAGCGTGA
GCTATGAGAAAGCGCCACGCTTCCCGAAGGGAGAAAGGCGGACAGGTATCCGGTAAGCGGCAGGGTCGGA
ACAGGAGAGCGCACGAGGGAGCTTCCAGGGGGAAACGCCTGGTATCTTTATAGTCCTGTCGGGTTTCGCC
ACCTCTGACTTGAGCGTCGATTTTTGTGATGCTCGTCAGGGGGGCGGAGCCTATGGAAAAACGCCAGCAA
CGCGGCCTTTTTACGGTTCCTGGCCTTTTGCTGGCCTTTTGCTCACATGTTCTTTCCTGCGTTATCCCCT
GATTCTGTGGATAACCGTATTACCGCCTTTGAGTGAGCTGATACCGCTCGCCGCAGCCGAACGACCGAGC
GCAGCGAGTCAGTGAGCGAGGAAGCGGAAGAGCGCCCAATACGCAAACCGCCTCTCCCCGCGCGTTGGCC
GATTCATTAATGCAGCTGGCACGACAGGTTTCCCGACTGGAAAGCGGGCAGTGAGCGCAACGCAATTAAT
GTGAGTTAGCTCACTCATTAGGCACCCCAGGCTTTACACTTTATGCTTCCGGCTCGTATGTTGTGTGGAA
TTGTGAGCGGATAACAATTTCACACAGGAAACAGCTATGACCATGATTACGCCAAGCGCGCAATTAACCC
TCACTAAAGGGAACAAAAGCTGGAGCTGCAAGCTTAATGTAGTCTTATGCAATACTCTTGTAGTCTTGCA
ACATGGTAACGATGAGTTAGCAACATGCCTTACAAGGAGAGAAAAAGCACCGTGCATGCCGATTGGTGGA
AGTAAGGTGGTACGATCGTGCCTTATTAGGAAGGCAACAGACGGGTCTGACATGGATTGGACGAACCACT
GAATTGCCGCATTGCAGAGATATTGTATTTAAGTGCCTAGCTCGATACAATAAACGGGTCTCTCTGGTTA
GACCAGATCTGAGCCTGGGAGCTCTCTGGCTAACTAGGGAACCCACTGCTTAAGCCTCAATAAAGCTTGC
CTTGAGTGCTTCAAGTAGTGTGTGCCCGTCTGTTGTGTGACTCTGGTAACTAGAGATCCCTCAGACCCTT
TTAGTCAGTGTGGAAAATCTCTAGCAGTGGCGCCCGAACAGGGACCTGAAAGCGAAAGGGAAACCAGAGC
TCTCTCGACGCAGGACTCGGCTTGCTGAAGCGCGCACGGCAAGAGGCGAGGGGCGGCGACTGGTGAGTAC
GCCAAAAATTTTGACTAGCGGAGGCTAGAAGGAGAGAGATGGGTGCGAGAGCGTCAGTATTAAGCGGGGG
AGAATTAGATCGCGATGGGAAAAAATTCGGTTAAGGCCAGGGGGAAAGAAAAAATATAAATTAAAACATA
TAGTATGGGCAAGCAGGGAGCTAGAACGATTCGCAGTTAATCCTGGCCTGTTAGAAACATCAGAAGGCTG
TAGACAAATACTGGGACAGCTACAACCATCCCTTCAGACAGGATCAGAAGAACTTAGATCATTATATAAT
ACAGTAGCAACCCTCTATTGTGTGCATCAAAGGATAGAGATAAAAGACACCAAGGAAGCTTTAGACAAGA
TAGAGGAAGAGCAAAACAAAAGTAAGACCACCGCACAGCAAGCGGCCGCTGATCTTCAGACCTGGAGGAG
GAGATATGAGGGACAATTGGAGAAGTGAATTATATAAATATAAAGTAGTAAAAATTGAACCATTAGGAGT
AGCACCCACCAAGGCAAAGAGAAGAGTGGTGCAGAGAGAAAAAAGAGCAGTGGGAATAGGAGCTTTGTTC
CTTGGGTTCTTGGGAGCAGCAGGAAGCACTATGGGCGCAGCCTCAATGACGCTGACGGTACAGGCCAGAC
AATTATTGTCTGGTATAGTGCAGCAGCAGAACAATTTGCTGAGGGCTATTGAGGCGCAACAGCATCTGTT
GCAACTCACAGTCTGGGGCATCAAGCAGCTCCAGGCAAGAATCCTGGCTGTGGAAAGATACCTAAAGGAT
CAACAGCTCCTGGGGATTTGGGGTTGCTCTGGAAAACTCATTTGCACCACTGCTGTGCCTTGGAATGCTA
GTTGGAGTAATAAATCTCTGGAACAGATTTGGAATCACACGACCTGGATGGAGTGGGACAGAGAAATTAA
CAATTACACAAGCTTAATACACTCCTTAATTGAAGAATCGCAAAACCAGCAAGAAAAGAATGAACAAGAA
TTATTGGAATTAGATAAATGGGCAAGTTTGTGGAATTGGTTTAACATAACAAATTGGCTGTGGTATATAA
AATTATTCATAATGATAGTAGGAGGCTTGGTAGGTTTAAGAATAGTTTTTGCTGTACTTTCTATAGTGAA
TAGAGTTAGGCAGGGATATTCACCATTATCGTTTCAGACCCACCTCCCAACCCCGAGGGGACCCGACAGG
CCCGAAGGAATAGAAGAAGAAGGTGGAGAGAGAGACAGAGACAGATCCATTCGATTAGTGAACGGATCTC
GACGGTATCGGTTAACTTTTAAAAGAAAAGGGGGGATTGGGGGGTACAGTGCAGGGGAAAGAATAGTAGA
CATAATAGCAACAGACATACAAACTAAAGAATTACAAAAACAAATTACAAAAATTCAAAATTTTATCGAT
CACGAGACTAGCCTCGAGTTTACCACTCCCTATCAGTGATAGAGAAAAGTGAAAGTCGAGTTTACCACTC
CCTATCAGTGATAGAGAAAAGTGAAAGTCGAGTTTACCACTCCCTATCAGTGATAGAGAAAAGTGAAAGT
CGAGTTTACCACTCCCTATCAGTGATAGAGAAAAGTGAAAGTCGAGTTTACCACTCCCTATCAGTGATAG
AGAAAAGTGAAAGTCGAGTTTACCACTCCCTATCAGTGATAGAGAAAAGTGAAAGTCGAGTTTACCACTC
CCTATCAGTGATAGAGAAAAGTGAAAGTCGAGCTCGGTACCCGGGTCGAGGTAGGCGTGTACGGTGGGAG
GCCTATATAAGCAGAGCTCGTTTAGTGAACCGTCAGATCGCCTGGAGACGCCATCCACGCTGTTTTGACC
TCCATAGAAGACACCGGGACCGATCCAGCCTCCGCGGCCCCGAATTCGAGCTCGGTACCCGGGGATCCTC
TAGTCAGCTGACGCGTTTGGTTATGCATGAGGGCAGAGGAAGTCTTCTAACATGCGGTGACGTGGAGGAG
AATCCCGGCCCTATGGTGAGCAAGGGCGAGGAGCTGTTCACCGGGGTGGTGCCCATCCTGGTCGAGCTGG
ACGGCGACGTAAACGGCCACAAGTTCAGCGTGTCCGGCGAGGGCGAGGGCGATGCCACCTACGGCAAGCT
GACCCTGAAGTTCATCTGCACCACCGGCAAGCTGCCCGTGCCCTGGCCCACCCTCGTGACCACCCTGACC
TACGGCGTGCAGTGCTTCAGCCGCTACCCCGACCACATGAAGCAGCACGACTTCTTCAAGTCCGCCATGC
CCGAAGGCTACGTCCAGGAGCGCACCATCTTCTTCAAGGACGACGGCAACTACAAGACCCGCGCCGAGGT
GAAGTTCGAGGGCGACACCCTGGTGAACCGCATCGAGCTGAAGGGCATCGACTTCAAGGAGGACGGCAAC
ATCCTGGGGCACAAGCTGGAGTACAACTACAACAGCCACAACGTCTATATCATGGCCGACAAGCAGAAGA
ACGGCATCAAGGTGAACTTCAAGATCCGCCACAACATCGAGGACGGCAGCGTGCAGCTCGCCGACCACTA
CCAGCAGAACACCCCCATCGGCGACGGCCCCGTGCTGCTGCCCGACAACCACTACCTGAGCACCCAGTCC
GCCCTGAGCAAAGACCCCAACGAGAAGCGCGATCACATGGTCCTGCTGGAGTTCGTGACCGCCGCCGGGA
TCACTCTCGGCATGGACGAGCTGTACAAGCCCAAGAAGAAGAGGAAGGTGGGTGGCCCTAAGAAAAAGAG
AAAGGTGTGAGCTAGCGCGGCCGCATCGATAAGCTTGTGGACGATATCGAATTCGCACGGGGTTGGGGTT
GCGCCTTTTCCAAGGCAGCCCTGGGTTTGCGCAGGGACGCGGCTGCTCTGGGCGTGGTTCCGGGAAACGC
AGCGGCGCCGACCCTGGGTCTCGCACATTCTTCACGTCCGTTCGCAGCGTCACCCGGATCTTCGCCGCTA
CCCTTGTGGGCCCCCCGGCGACGCTTCCTGCTCCGCCCCTAAGTCGGGAAGGTTCCTTGCGGTTCGCGGC
GTGCCGGACGTGACAAACGGAAGCCGCACGTCTCACTAGTACCCTCGCAGACGGACAGCGCCAGGGAGCA
ATGGCAGCGCGCCGACCGCGATGGGCTGTGGCCAATAGCGGCTGCTCAGCGGGGCGCGCCGAGAGCAGCG
GCCGGGAAGGGGCGGTGCGGGAGGCGGGGTGTGGGGCGGTAGTGTGGGCCCTGTTCCTGCCCGCGCGGTG
TTCCGCATTCTGCAAGCCTCCGGAGCGCACGTCGGCAGTCGGCTCCCTCGTTGACCGAATCACCGACCTC
TCTCCCCAGGGGGGATCCGTTTATCTGCAGAATTCGCCCTTGACGTCATGTCTAGACTGGACAAGAGCAA
AGTCATAAACGGCGCTCTGGAATTACTCAATGGAGTCGGTATCGAAGGCCTGACGACAAGGAAACTCGCT
CAAAAGCTGGGAGTTGAGCAGCCTACCCTGTACTGGCACGTGAAGAACAAGCGGGCCCTGCTCGATGCCC
TGCCAATCGAGATGCTGGACAGGCATCATACCCACTTCTGCCCCCTGGAAGGCGAGTCATGGCAAGACTT
TCTGCGGAACAACGCCAAGTCATTCCGCTGTGCTCTCCTCTCACATCGCGACGGGGCTAAAGTGCATCTC
GGCACCCGCCCAACAGAGAAACAGTACGAAACCCTGGAAAATCAGCTCGCGTTCCTGTGTCAGCAAGGCT
TCTCCCTGGAGAACGCACTGTACGCTCTGTCCGCCGTGGGCCACTTTACACTGGGCTGCGTATTGGAGGA
ACAGGAGCATCAAGTAGCAAAAGAGGAAAGAGAGACACCTACCACCGATTCTATGCCCCCACTTCTGAGA
CAAGCAATTGAGCTGTTCGACCGGCAGGGAGCCGAACCTGCCTTCCTTTTCGGCCTGGAACTAATCATAT
GTGGCCTGGAGAAACAGCTAAAGTGCGAAAGCGGCGGGCCGGCCGACGCCCTTGACGATTTTGACTTAGA
CATGCTCCCAGCCGATGCCCTTGACGACTTTGACCTTGATATGCTGCCTGCTGACGCTCTTGACGATTTT
GACCTTGACATGCTCCCCGGGTAACGGACCGGACGTCAAGGGCGAATTCCAGCACACTGGGAATTCCGCC
CCTCTCCCTCCCCCCCCCCTAACGTTACTGGCCGAAGCCGCTTGGAATAAGGCCGGTGTGCGTTTGTCTA
TATGTTATTTTCCACCATATTGCCGTCTTTTGGCAATGTGAGGGCCCGGAAACCTGGCCCTGTCTTCTTG
ACGAGCATTCCTAGGGGTCTTTCCCCTCTCGCCAAAGGAATGCAAGGTCTGTTGAATGTCGTGAAGGAAG
CAGTTCCTCTGGAAGCTTCTTGAAGACAAACAACGTCTGTAGCGACCCTTTGCAGGCAGCGGAACCCCCC
ACCTGGCGACAGGTGCCTCTGCGGCCAAAAGCCACGTGTATAAGATACACCTGCAAAGGCGGCACAACCC
CAGTGCCACGTTGTGAGTTGGATAGTTGTGGAAAGAGTCAAATGGCTCTCCTCAAGCGTATTCAACAAGG
GGCTGAAGGATGCCCAGAAGGTACCCCATTGTATGGGATCTGATCTGGGGCCTCGGTGCACATGCTTTAC
ATGTGTTTAGTCGAGGTTAAAAAAACGTCTAGGCCCCCCGAACCACGGGGACGTGGTTTTCCTTTGAAAA
ACACGATGATAATATGGCCACAACCATGACCGAGTACAAGCCCACGGTGCGCCTCGCCACCCGCGACGAC
GTCCCCAGGGCCGTACGCACCCTCGCCGCCGCGTTCGCCGACTACCCCGCCACGCGCCACACCGTCGATC
CGGACCGCCACATCGAGCGGGTCACCGAGCTGCAAGAACTCTTCCTCACGCGCGTCGGGCTCGACATCGG
CAAGGTGTGGGTCGCGGACGACGGCGCCGCGGTGGCGGTCTGGACCACGCCGGAGAGCGTCGAAGCGGGG
GCGGTGTTCGCCGAGATCGGCCCGCGCATGGCCGAGTTGAGCGGTTCCCGGCTGGCCGCGCAGCAACAGA
TGGAAGGCCTCCTGGCGCCGCACCGGCCCAAGGAGCCCGCGTGGTTCCTGGCCACCGTCGGCGTCTCGCC
CGACCACCAGGGCAAGGGTCTGGGCAGCGCCGTCGTGCTCCCCGGAGTGGAGGCGGCCGAGCGCGCCGGG
GTGCCCGCCTTCCTGGAGACCTCCGCGCCCCGCAACCTCCCCTTCTACGAGCGGCTCGGCTTCACCGTCA
CCGCCGACGTCGAGGTGCCCGAAGGACCGCGCACCTGGTGCATGACCCGCAAGCCCGGTGCCTGACCAGC
ACACTGGCGGCCGTTA
