>Addgene plasmid #69545 | tetO-GFPnls-mPGK-rtTA-IRES-Puro | addgene partial sequence | sequence record 125601 | cPPT-F 5'-gggaaagaatagtagacataatag-3'
AATTACAAAAATTCAAAATTTTATCGATCACGAGACTAGCCTCGAGTTTACCACTCCCTATCAGTGATAG
AGAAAAGTGAAAGTCGAGTTTACCACTCCCTATCAGTGATAGAGAAAAGTGAAAGTCGAGTTTACCACTC
CCTATCAGTGATAGAGAAAAGTGAAAGTCGAGTTTACCACTCCCTATCAGTGATAGAGAAAAGTGAAAGT
CGAGTTTACCACTCCCTATCAGTGATAGAGAAAAGTGAAAGTCGAGTTTACCACTCCCTATCAGTGATAG
AGAAAAGTGAAAGTCGAGTTTACCACTCCCTATCAGTGATAGAGAAAAGTGAAAGTCGAGCTCGGTACCC
GGGTCGAGGTAGGCGTGTACGGTGGGAGGCCTATATAAGCAGAGCTCGTTTAGTGAACCGTCAGATCGCC
TGGAGACGCCATCCACGCTGTTTTGACCTCCATAGAAGACACCGGGACCGATCCAGCCTCCGCGGCCCCG
AATTCGAGCTCGGTACCCGGGGATCCTCTAGTCAGCTGACGCGTTTGGTTATGCATGAGGGCAGAGGAAG
TCTTCTAACATGCGGTGACGTGGAGGAGAATCCCGGCCCTATGGTGAGCAAGGGCGAGGAGCTGTTCACC
GGGGTGGTGCCCATCCTGGTCGAGCTGGACGGCGACGTAAACGGCCACAAGTTCAGCGTGTCCGGCGAGG
GCGAGGGCGATGCC
