>Addgene plasmid #69545 | tetO-GFPnls-mPGK-rtTA-IRES-Puro | addgene partial sequence | sequence record 125604 | pLJM1-3 5'-GACGTGAAGAATGTGCGAGA-3'
CCAGAGCAGCCGCGTCCCTGCGCAAACCCAGGGCTGCCTTGGAAAAGGCGCAACCCCAACCCCGTGCGAA
TTCGATATCGTCCACAAGCTTATCGATGCGGCCGCGCTAGCTCACACCTTTCTCTTTTTCTTAGGGCCAC
CCACCTTCCTCTTCTTCTTGGGCTTGTACAGCTCGTCCATGCCGAGAGTGATCCCGGCGGCGGTCACGAA
CTCCAGCAGGACCATGTGATCGCGCTTCTCGTTGGGGTCTTTGCTCAGGGCGGACTGGGTGCTCAGGTAG
TGGTTGTCGGGCAGCAGCACGGGGCCGTCGCCGATGGGGGTGTTCTGCTGGTAGTGGTCGGCGAGCTGCA
CGCTGCCGTCCTCGATGTTGTGGCGGATCTTGAAGTTCACCTTGATGCCGTTCTTCTGCTTGTCGGCCAT
GATATAGACGTTGTGGCTGTTGTAGTTGTACTCCAGCTTGTGCCCCAGGATGTTGCCGTCCTCCTTGAAG
TCGATGCCCTTCAGCTCGATGCGGTTCACCAGGGTGTCGCCCTCGAACTTCACCTCGGCGCGGGTCTTGT
AGTTGCCGTCGTCCTTGAAGAAGATGGTGCGCTCCTGGACGTAGCCTTCGGGCATGGCGGACTTGAAGAA
GTCGTGCTGCTTCATGTGGTCGGGGTAGCGGCTGAAGCACTGCACGCCGTA
